>Addgene plasmid #147725 | pnEA-NpM-HsNot2-344-540_U | depositor full sequence | sequence record 290172 | Full Sequence
TTCTTGAAGACGAAAGGGCCTCGTGATACGCCTATTTTTATAGGTTAATGTCATGATAATAATGGTTTCT
TAGACGTCAGGTGGCACTTTTCGGGGAAATGTGCGCGGAACCCCTATTTGTTTATTTTTCTAAATACATT
CAAATATGTATCCGCTCATGAGACAATAACCCTGATAAATGCTTCAATAATATTGAAAAAGGAAGAGTAT
GAGTATTCAACATTTCCGTGTCGCCCTTATTCCCTTTTTTGCGGCATTTTGCCTTCCTGTTTTTGCTCAC
CCAGAAACGCTGGTGAAAGTAAAAGATGCTGAAGATCAGTTGGGTGCACGAGTGGGTTACATCGAACTGG
ATCTCAACAGCGGTAAGATCCTTGAGAGTTTTCGCCCCGAAGAACGTTTTCCAATGATGAGCACTTTTAA
AGTTCTGCTATGTGGCGCGGTATTATCCCGTGTTGACGCCGGGCAAGAGCAACTCGGTCGCCGCATACAC
TATTCTCAGAATGACTTGGTTGAGTACTCACCAGTCACAGAAAAGCATCTTACGGATGGCATGACAGTAA
GAGAATTATGCAGTGCTGCCATAACCATGAGTGATAACACTGCGGCCAACTTACTTCTGACAACGATCGG
AGGACCGAAGGAGCTAACCGCTTTTTTGCACAACATGGGGGATCATGTAACTCGCCTTGATCGTTGGGAA
CCGGAGCTGAATGAAGCCATACCAAACGACGAGCGTGACACCACGATGCCTGCAGCAATGGCAACAACGT
TGCGCAAACTATTAACTGGCGAACTACTTACTCTAGCTTCCCGGCAACAATTAATAGACTGGATGGAGGC
GGATAAAGTTGCAGGACCACTTCTGCGCTCGGCCCTTCCGGCTGGCTGGTTTATTGCTGATAAATCTGGA
GCCGGTGAGCGTGGGTCTCGCGGTATCATTGCAGCACTGGGGCCAGATGGTAAGCCCTCCCGTATCGTAG
TTATCTACACGACGGGGAGTCAGGCAACTATGGATGAACGAAATAGACAGATCGCTGAGATAGGTGCCTC
ACTGATTAAGCATTGGTAACTGTCAGACCAAGTTTACTCATATATACTTTAGATTGATTTAAAACTTCAT
TTTTAATTTAAAAGGATCTAGGTGAAGATCCTTTTTGATAATCTCATGACCAAAATCCCTTAACGTGAGT
TTTCGTTCCACTGAGCGTCAGACCCCGTAGAAAAGATCAAAGGATCTTCTTGAGATCCTTTTTTTCTGCG
CGTAATCTGCTGCTTGCAAACAAAAAAACCACCGCTACCAGCGGTGGTTTGTTTGCCGGATCAAGAGCTA
CCAACTCTTTTTCCGAAGGTAACTGGCTTCAGCAGAGCGCAGATACCAAATACTGTCCTTCTAGTGTAGC
CGTAGTTAGGCCACCACTTCAAGAACTCTGTAGCACCGCCTACATACCTCGCTCTGCTAATCCTGTTACC
AGTGGCTGCTGCCAGTGGCGATAAGTCGTGTCTTACCGGGTTGGACTCAAGACGATAGTTACCGGATAAG
GCGCAGCGGTCGGGCTGAACGGGGGGTTCGTGCACACAGCCCAGCTTGGAGCGAACGACCTACACCGAAC
TGAGATACCTACAGCGTGAGCTATGAGAAAGCGCCACGCTTCCCGAAGGGAGAAAGGCGGACAGGTATCC
GGTAAGCGGCAGGGTCGGAACAGGAGAGCGCACGAGGGAGCTTCCAGGGGGAAACGCCTGGTATCTTTAT
AGTCCTGTCGGGTTTCGCCACCTCTGACTTGAGCGTCGATTTTTGTGATGCTCGTCAGGGGGGCGGAGCC
TATGGAAAAACGCCAGCAACGCGGCCTTTTTACGGTTCCTGGCCTTTTGCTGGCCTTTTGCTCACATGTT
CTTTCCTGCGTTATCCCCTGATTCTGTGGATAACCGTATTACCGCCTTTGAGTGAGCTGATACCGCTCGC
CGCAGCCGAACGACCGAGCGCAGCGAGTCAGTGAGCGAGGAAGCGGAAGAGCGCCTGATGCGGTATTTTC
TCCTTACGCATCTGTGCGGTATTTCACACCGCATATATGGTGCACTCTCAGTACAATCTGCTCTGATGCC
GCATAGTTAAGCCAGTATACACTCCGCTATCGCTACGTGACTGGGTCATGGCTGCGCCCCGACACCCGCC
AACACCCGCTGACGCGCCCTGACGGGCTTGTCTGCTCCCGGCATCCGCTTACAGACAAGCTGTGACCGTC
TCCGGGAGCTGCATGTGTCAGAGGTTTTCACCGTCATCACCGAAACGCGCGAGGCAGCTGCGGTAAAGCT
CATCAGCGTGGTCGTGAAGCGATTCACAGATGTCTGCCTGTTCATCCGCGTCCAGCTCGTTGAGTTTCTC
CAGAAGCGTTAATGTCTGGCTTCTGATAAAGCGGGCCATGTTAAGGGCGGTTTTTTCCTGTTTGGTCACT
GATGCCTCCGTGTAAGGGGGATTTCTGTTCATGGGGGTAATGATACCGATGAAACGAGAGAGGATGCTCA
CGATACGGGTTACTGATGATGAACATGCCCGGTTACTGGAACGTTGTGAGGGTAAACAACTGGCGGTATG
GATGCGGCGGGACCAGAGAAAAATCACTCAGGGTCAATGCCAGCGCTTCGTTAATACAGATGTAGGTGTT
CCACAGGGTAGCCAGCAGCATCCTGCGATGCAGATCCGGAACATAATGGTGCAGGGCGCTGACTTCCGCG
TTTCCAGACTTTACGAAACACGGAAACCGAAGACCATTCATGTTGTTGCTCAGGTCGCAGACGTTTTGCA
GCAGCAGTCGCTTCACGTTCGCTCGCGTATCGGTGATTCATTCTGCTAACCAGTAAGGCAACCCCGCCAG
CCTAGCCGGGTCCTCAACGACAGGAGCACGATCATGCGCACCCGTGGCCAGGACCCAACGCTGCCCGAGA
TGCGCCGCGTGCGGCTGCTGGAGATGGCGGACGCGATGGATATGTTCTGCCAAGGGTTGGTTTGCGCATT
CACAGTTCTCCGCAAGAATTGATTGGCTCCAATTCTTGGAGTGGTGAATCCGTTAGCGAGGTGCCGCCGG
CTTCCATTCAGGTCGAGGTGGCCCGGCTCCATGCACCGCGACGCAACGCGGGGAGGCAGACAAGGTATAG
GGCGGCGCCTACAATCCATGCCAACCCGTTCCATGTGCTCGCCGAGGCGGCATAAATCGCCGTGACGATC
AGCGGTCCAGTGATCGAAGTTAGGCTGGTAAGAGCCGCGAGCGATCCTTGAAGCTGTCCCTGATGGTCGT
CATCTACCTGCCTGGACAGCATGGCCTGCAACGCGGGCATCCCGATGCCGCCGGAAGCGAGAAGAATCAT
AATGGGGAAGGCCATCCAGCCTCGCGTCGCGAACGCCAGCAAGACGTAGCCCAGCGCGTCGGCCGCCATG
CCGGCGATAATGGCCTGCTTCTCGCCGAAACGTTTGGTGGCGGGACCAGTGACGAAGGCTTGAGCGAGGG
CGTGCAAGATTCCGAATACCGCAAGCGACAGGCCGATCATCGTCGCGCTCCAGCGAAAGCGGTCCTCGCC
GAAAATGACCCAGAGCGCTGCCGGCACCTGTCCTACGAGTTGCATGATAAAGAAGACAGTCATAAGTGCG
GCGACGATAGTCATGCCCCGCGCCCACCGGAAGGAGCTGACTGGGTTGAAGGCTCTCAAGGGCATCGGTC
GAGATCCCGGTGCCTAATGAGTGAGCTAACTTACATTAATTGCGTTGCGCTCACTGCCCGCTTTCCAGTC
GGGAAACCTGTCGTGCCAGCTGCATTAATGAATCGGCCAACGCGCGGGGAGAGGCGGTTTGCGTATTGGG
CGCCAGGGTGGTTTTTCTTTTCACCAGTGAGACGGGCAACAGCTGATTGCCCTTCACCGCCTGGCCCTGA
GAGAGTTGCAGCAAGCGGTCCACGCTGGTTTGCCCCAGCAGGCGAAAATCCTGTTTGATGGTGGTTAACG
GCGGGATATAACATGAGCTGTCTTCGGTATCGTCGTATCCCACTACCGAGATATCCGCACCAACGCGCAG
CCCGGACTCGGTAATGGCGCGCATTGCGCCCAGCGCCATCTGATCGTTGGCAACCAGCATCGCAGTGGGA
ACGATGCCCTCATTCAGCATTTGCATGGTTTGTTGAAAACCGGACATGGCACTCCAGTCGCCTTCCCGTT
CCGCTATCGGCTGAATTTGATTGCGAGTGAGATATTTATGCCAGCCAGCCAGACGCAGACGCGCCGAGAC
AGAACTTAATGGGCCCGCTAACAGCGCGATTTGCTGGTGACCCAATGCGACCAGATGCTCCACGCCCAGT
CGCGTACCGTCTTCATGGGAGAAAATAATACTGTTGATGGGTGTCTGGTCAGAGACATCAAGAAATAACG
CCGGAACATTAGTGCAGGCAGCTTCCACAGCAATGGCATCCTGGTCATCCAGCGGATAGTTAATGATCAG
CCCACTGACGCGTTGCGCGAGAAGATTGTGCACCGCCGCTTTACAGGCTTCGACGCCGCTTCGTTCTACC
ATCGACACCACCACGCTGGCACCCAGTTGATCGGCGCGAGATTTAATCGCCGCGACAATTTGCGACGGCG
CGTGCAGGGCCAGACTGGAGGTGGCAACGCCAATCAGCAACGACTGTTTGCCCGCCAGTTGTTGTGCCAC
GCGGTTGGGAATGTAATTCAGCTCCGCCATCGCCGCTTCCACTTTTTCCCGCGTTTTCGCAGAAACGTGG
CTGGCCTGGTTCACCACGCGGGAAACGGTCTGATAAGAGACACCGGCATACTCTGCGACATCGTATAACG
TTACTGGTTTCACATTCACCACCCTGAATTGACTCTCTTCCGGGCGCTATCATGCCATACCGCGAAAGGT
TTTGCGCCATTCGATGGTGTCCGGGATCTCGACGCTCTCCCTTATGCGACTCCTGCATTAGGAAGCAGCC
CAGTAGTAGGTTGAGGCCGTTGAGCACCGCCGCCGCAAGGAATGGTGCATGCAAGGAGATGGCGCCCAAC
AGTCCCCCGGCCACGGGGCCTGCCACCATACCCACGCCGAAACAAGCGCTCATGAGCCCGAAGTGGCGAG
CCCGATCTTCCCCATCGGTGATGTCGGCGATATAGGCGCCAGCAACCGCACCTGTGGCGCCGGTGATGCC
GGCCACGATGCGTCCGGCGTAGAGGATCGAGATCTCGATCCCGCGAAATTAATACGACTCACTATAGGGG
AATTGTGAGCGGATAACAATTCCCCACTAGTAATAATTTTGTTTAACTTTAAGAAGGAGATATACCATGG
AAACTGAAGAAGGTAAACTGGTAATCTGGATTAACGGCGATAAAGGCTATAACGGTCTCGCTGAAGTCGG
TAAGAAATTCGAGAAAGATACCGGAATTAAAGTCACCGTTGAGCATCCGGATAAACTGGAAGAGAAATTC
CCACAGGTTGCGGCAACTGGCGATGGCCCTGACATTATCTTCTGGGCACACGACCGCTTTGGTGGCTACG
CTCAATCTGGCCTGTTGGCTGAAATCACCCCGGACAAAGCGTTCCAGGACAAGCTGTATCCGTTTACCTG
GGATGCCGTACGTTACAACGGCAAGCTGATTGCTTACCCGATCGCTGTTGAAGCGTTATCGCTGATTTAT
AACAAAGACCTGCTGCCGAACCCGCCAAAAACCTGGGAAGAGATCCCGGCGCTGGATAAAGAACTGAAAG
CGAAAGGTAAGAGCGCCCTGATGTTCAACCTGCAAGAACCGTACTTCACCTGGCCGCTGATTGCTGCTGA
CGGGGGTTATGCGTTCAAGTATGAAAACGGCAAGTACGACATTAAAGACGTGGGCGTGGATAACGCTGGC
GCGAAAGCGGGTCTGACCTTCCTGGTTGACCTGATTAAAAACAAACACATGAATGCAGACACCGATTACT
CCATCGCAGAAGCTGCCTTTAATAAAGGCGAAACAGCGATGACCATCAACGGCCCGTGGGCATGGTCCAA
CATCGACACCAGCAAAGTGAATTATGGTGTAACGGTACTGCCGACCTTCAAGGGTCAACCATCCAAACCG
TTCGTTGGCGTGCTGAGCGCAGGTATTAACGCCGCCAGTCCGAACAAAGAGCTGGCAAAAGAGTTCCTCG
AAAACTATCTGCTGACTGATGAAGGTCTGGAAGCGGTTAATAAAGACAAACCGCTGGGTGCCGTAGCGCT
GAAGTCTTACGAGGAAGAGTTGGCGAAAGATCCACGTATTGCCGCCACGATGGAAAACGCCCAGAAAGGT
GAAATCATGCCGAACATCCCGCAGATGTCCGCTTTCTGGTATGCCGTGCGTACTGCGGTGATCAACGCCG
CCAGCGGTCGTCAGACTGTCGATGAAGCCCTTAAAGACGCGCAGACTGGTACCGGCAGCGGCCTGGAAGT
TCTGTTCCAGGGGCCCCATATGACTAACATTCCTCAAGGGATGGTGACGGACCAATTTGGAATGATTGGC
CTGTTAACATTTATCAGGGCAGCAGAGACAGACCCAGGAATGGTACATCTTGCATTAGGAAGTGACTTAA
CAACATTAGGCCTCAATCTGAACTCTCCTGAAAATCTCTACCCCAAATTTGCGTCACCCTGGGCATCTTC
ACCTTGTCGACCTCAAGACATAGACTTCCATGTTCCATCTGAGTACTTAACGAACATTCACATTAGGGAT
AAGCTGGCTGCAATAAAACTTGGCCGATATGGTGAAGACCTTCTCTTCTATCTCTATTACATGAATGGAG
GAGACGTATTACAACTTTTAGCTGCAGTGGAGCTTTTTAACCGTGATTGGAGATACCACAAAGAAGAACG
AGTATGGATTACCAGGGCACCAGGCATGGAGCCAACAATGAAAACCAATACCTATGAGAGGGGAACATAT
TACTTCTTTGACTGTCTTAACTGGAGGAAAGTAGCTAAGGAGTTCCATCTGGAATATGACAAATTAGAAG
AACGGCCTCACCTGCCATCCACCTTCAACTACAACCCTGCTCAGCAAGCCTTCTAAGGATCCTAATAGTC
TAGAGCTAGCCCTAGGAGATCCGGCTGCTAACAAAGCCCGAAAGGAAGCTGAGTTGGCTGCTGCCACCGC
TGAGCAATAACTAGCATAACCCCTTGGGGCCTCTAAACGGGTCTTGAGGGGTTTTTTGCTGAAAGGAGGA
ACTATATCCGGATATCCCGCAAGAGGCCCGGCAGTACCGGCATAACCAAGCCTATGCCTACAGCATCCAG
GGTGACGGTGCCGAGGATGACGATGAGCGCATTGTTAGATTTCATACACGGTGCCTGACTGCGTTAGCAA
TTTAACTGTGATAAACTACCGCATTAAAGCTTATCGATGATAAGCTGTCAAACATGAGAA
Features (pLannotate 1.2.2; 20 found; start..end, strand, type, name):
    104..208     +  promoter       AmpR promoter: bla
    209..1069    +  CDS            AmpR: β-lactamase; bla; confers resistance to ampicillin, carbenicillin, and related antibiotics
   1240..1828    +  rep_origin     ori: high-copy-number ColE1/pMB1/pBR322/pUC origin of replication
   2014..2156    -  misc_feature   bom: basis of mobility region from pBR322
   2258..2449    -  CDS            rop: Rop protein, which maintains plasmids at low copy number; rop
   2466..2846    +  CDS            YPB1_ECOLX: Protein predicted: Swiss-Prot protein existence level 4. From Escherichia coli.
   3088..3712    -  CDS            TcR (fragment): tetracycline efflux protein; tet; confers resistance to tetracycline
   3727..3748    -  protein_bind   CAP binding site: CAP binding activates transcription in the presence of cAMP. E. coli catabolite activator protein
   3761..4843    -  CDS            lacI: lac repressor; lacI; The lac repressor binds to the lac operator to inhibit transcription in E. coli. This inhibition can be relieved by adding lactose or isopropyl-β-D-thiogalactopyranoside (IPTG).
   4844..4921    -  promoter       lacI promoter: lacI
   4929..5208    -  CDS            TcR (fragment): tetracycline efflux protein; tet; confers resistance to tetracycline
   5230..5248    +  promoter       T7 promoter: promoter for bacteriophage T7 RNA polymerase
   5249..5273    +  protein_bind   lac operator: The lac repressor binds to the lac operator to inhibit transcription in E. coli. This inhibition can be relieved by adding lactose or isopropyl-β-D-thiogalactopyranoside (IPTG). lac repressor encoded by lacI
   5288..5310    +  RBS            RBS: efficient ribosome binding site from bacteriophage T7 gene 10 (Olins and Rangwala, 1989)
   5321..6417    +  CDS            MBP (fragment): maltose binding protein from E. coli; malE (mutated); This version of the gene does not encode a signal sequence, so MBP will remain in the cytosol.
   6430..7053    +  CDS            CNOT2 (fragment): CNOT2_HUMAN - Also known as CDC36, NOT2. Experimental evidence at protein level: Swiss-Prot protein existence level 1. Component of the CCR4-NOT complex which is one of the major cellular mRNA deadenylases and is linked to various cellular processes including bulk mRNA degradation, miRNA-mediated repression, translational repression during translational initiation and general transcription regulation. Additional complex functions may be a consequence of its influence on mRNA expression. Required for the CCR4- NOT complex structural integrity. Can repress transcription and may link the CCR4-NOT
   7094..7143    +  CDS            SET1 (fragment): solubility-enhancement tag derived from T7 phage gene 10B
   7151..7198    +  terminator     T7 terminator: transcription terminator for bacteriophage T7 RNA polymerase
   7221..7325    -  CDS            TcR (fragment): tetracycline efflux protein; tet; confers resistance to tetracycline
   7373..7401    -  promoter       tet promoter: E. coli promoter for tetracycline efflux protein gene
