[The description below was written by a language model from this plasmid's Addgene catalogue record and pLannotate feature annotations shown in this document.]
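Description:
pnEA-NpM-HsNot2-344-540_U is a 7,410 nt bacterial expression plasmid for producing a C-terminal fragment (residues 344–540) of human CNOT2 (NOT2), a subunit of the CCR4-NOT deadenylase complex. The catalogue lists the backbone as unknown, but the annotated features show a pET-like, pBR322-derived architecture. It carries a ColE1/pMB1-type origin together with the bom mobilisation region and the rop gene, which keeps copy number low and fits the "low copy" entry in the record. Selection is by ampicillin through the bla gene under its own promoter. Several fragments of the tetracycline resistance gene and its promoter are scattered around the expression cassette. These appear to be remnants of the pBR322 tet locus interrupted by the insertions, not a functional marker.

The expression cassette is driven by a T7 promoter followed by a lac operator and the phage T7 gene 10 ribosome binding site, and a plasmid-borne lacI gene supplies the repressor. Transcription therefore requires a host that provides T7 RNA polymerase and is induced with IPTG. The open reading frame begins with a signal-sequence-less maltose binding protein, which stays in the cytosol and serves as an N-terminal solubility and affinity tag. It is joined through a short linker to the CNOT2 fragment, whose sequence the depositor derived from the NCBI reference transcript. The record does not state whether the linker contains a protease site. A short match to a T7 gene 10B-derived solubility tag lies just before the T7 terminator, but it is probably vector sequence rather than part of the fusion. The associated publication concerns the structure and assembly of the human CCR4-NOT NOT module, so the plasmid was most likely used to make recombinant protein for structural and biochemical work. The depositor sequence may be theoretical.
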