Addgene plasmid #147725: pnEA-NpM-HsNot2-344-540_U
Purpose: Bacterial Expression of HsNot2-344-540
Depositing lab: Elisa Izaurralde. Depositing organization: Max Planck Institute for Developmental Biology. Publication: Structure and assembly of the NOT module of the human CCR4-NOT complex. Boland A, Chen Y, Raisch T, Jonas S, Kuzuoglu-Ozturk D, Wohlbold L, Weichenrieder O, Izaurralde E. Nat Struct Mol Biol. 2013 Nov;20(11):1289-97. doi: 10.1038/nsmb.2681. Epub 2013 Oct 13. PubMed 24121232.
Backbone
  Vector backbone: Unknown
  Vector type: Bacterial Expression
Growth in bacteria
  Bacterial resistance: Ampicillin, 100 μg/mL
  Growth temperature: 37°C
  Growth strain: DH5alpha
  Copy number: Low Copy
Gene/Insert
  Gene/Insert name: HsNot2-344-540 (alt name: CNOT2)
  Species: H. sapiens (human)
  Entrez Gene: CNOT2 (a.k.a. CDC36, HSPC131, IDNADFS, NOT2, NOT2H)
  Cloning method: Unknown
Terms and licenses: Academic/Nonprofit Terms; Industry Terms: Not Available to Industry
Depositor comments: ORF extracted from NCBI: NM_014515.5. Plasmids from this collection were made available to the research community and donated after the lab closed. Please note that the sequence provided by the depositing laboratory may be theoretical/predicted or based on Sanger sequencing results. There may be discrepancies between sequencing results obtained by Addgene and the depositor sequence. If an Addgene verified sequence is not available, please contact before placing your order to request that our lab fully sequence the plasmid.
How to cite: pnEA-NpM-HsNot2-344-540_U was a gift from Elisa Izaurralde (Addgene plasmid # 147725 ; http://n2t.net/addgene:147725 ; RRID:Addgene_147725)
